Addgene plasmid #118540: pMRE-Tn5-160
Purpose: miniTn5 plasmid to deliver constitutively expressed fluorescent protein genes in bacteria
Depositing lab: Mitja Remus-Emsermann. Depositing organization: University of Canterbury. Publication: Chromatic Bacteria - A Broad Host-Range Plasmid and Chromosomal Insertion Toolbox for Fluorescent Protein Expression in Bacteria. Schlechter RO, Jun H, Bernach M, Oso S, Boyd E, Munoz-Lintz DA, Dobson RCJ, Remus DM, Remus-Emsermann MNP. Front Microbiol. 2018 Dec 12;9:3052. doi: 10.3389/fmicb.2018.03052. eCollection 2018. PubMed 30631309.
Backbone
  Vector backbone: pAG408
  Vector type: Bacterial Expression ; miniTn5 delivery vector
  Selectable markers: Chloramphenicol/ Tetracycline
Growth in bacteria
  Bacterial resistance: Ampicillin, 100 μg/mL
  Growth temperature: 37°C
  Growth strain: E. coli S17-1 lambda pir
  Copy number: High Copy
Gene/Insert
  Gene/Insert name: TagBFP2
  Species: Synthetic
  Cloning method: Gibson Cloning
Resource information
  A portion of this plasmid was derived from a plasmid made by: mTagBFP2-pBAD
Terms and licenses: Academic/Nonprofit Terms; Industry Terms: Not Available to Industry
Depositor comments: Please visit https://www.biorxiv.org/content/early/2018/09/07/402172 for bioRxiv preprint.
How to cite: pMRE-Tn5-160 was a gift from Mitja Remus-Emsermann (Addgene plasmid # 118540 ; http://n2t.net/addgene:118540 ; RRID:Addgene_118540)
