[The description below was written by a language model from this plasmid's Addgene catalogue record and pLannotate feature annotations shown in this document.]
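Description:
pMRE-Tn5-160 is a mini-Tn5 transposon delivery plasmid built on the pAG408 backbone and designed to place a constitutively expressed blue fluorescent protein gene into bacterial chromosomes. It behaves as a suicide vector. Its only annotated replication origin is the R6K γ ori, which depends on the pi initiator protein, so the plasmid is maintained in a lambda pir host such as E. coli S17-1 lambda pir and cannot persist in recipients lacking pi. An incP oriT, with an adjacent traJ fragment, allows conjugative mobilisation from that donor strain into a wide range of target bacteria. In the propagation host the plasmid is selected through the β-lactamase (AmpR) gene on the backbone.

The payload is the mTagBFP2 coding sequence, a fast-maturing monomeric blue fluorescent protein derived from an mTagBFP2-pBAD plasmid and introduced by Gibson cloning. It is followed by the lambda t0 terminator. The promoter driving it is not annotated in the feature table, although the record describes expression as constitutive. Downstream lies a chloramphenicol acetyltransferase gene with a fragment of its own promoter and an rrnB T1 terminator. A tetracycline efflux gene (tetA) and a partial tetR are also present. These match the listed chloramphenicol and tetracycline selectable markers, presumably used to recover insertion mutants. The Tn5 transposase gene tnpA is also carried. In mini-Tn5 designs it typically sits outside the mobile element so that insertions are stable once the plasmid is lost, but the transposon end repeats are not annotated here, so the exact boundaries of the transposed segment cannot be confirmed. A small remnant of a gentamicin resistance gene is also present. The construct belongs to a toolbox for fluorescently tagging diverse bacteria by chromosomal insertion.
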