Features (pLannotate 1.2.2; 15 found; start..end, strand, type, name):
    484..1194    +  CDS            mTagBFP2: mTagBFP2 is a basic (constitutively fluorescent) blue fluorescent protein published in 2011, derived from Entacmaea quadricolor. It is reported to be a very rapidly-maturing monomer with very low acid sensitivity.
   1211..1305    +  terminator     lambda t0 terminator: transcription terminator from phage lambda
   1320..1348    +  promoter       cat promoter (fragment): promoter of the E. coli cat gene encoding chloramphenicol acetyltransferase
   1349..2005    +  CDS            cat: CAT_ECOLX - Experimental evidence at protein level: Swiss-Prot protein existence level 1. This enzyme is an effector of chloramphenicol resistance in bacteria. From Escherichia coli. This protein is used as a marker in many commonly used cloning vectors, such as pACYC184.
   2073..2159    +  terminator     rrnB T1 terminator: Escherichia coli rrnB; transcription terminator T1 from the E. coli rrnB gene
   2187..2213    +  CDS            GmR (fragment): gentamycin acetyltransferase; aacC1; confers resistance to gentamycin
   2431..3858    +  CDS            tnpA: TN5P_ECOLX - Also known as tnp. Experimental evidence at protein level: Swiss-Prot protein existence level 1. Mediates transposition of transposon Tn5 by a 'cut and paste' mechanism. First, the monomeric transposase binds the 19 bp inverted DNA repeats flanking the transposon. Then, dimerization of the DNA- bound transposase creates a synaptic DNA complex. After nicking of the first DNA strand, excision of the transposon proceeds through a series of intermediates. The transposase then mediates the insertion of the transposon at a new site by strand transfer. The activity of the wild- type tran
   3989..4093    +  promoter       AmpR promoter: bla
   4094..4954    +  CDS            AmpR: β-lactamase; bla; confers resistance to ampicillin, carbenicillin, and related antibiotics
   5193..5302    +  oriT           oriT: incP origin of transfer
   5335..5380    +  CDS            traJ (fragment): oriT-recognizing protein; traJ
   5451..5783    +  rep_origin     R6K γ ori (fragment): γ replication origin from E. coli plasmid R6K; requires the R6K initiator protein pi for replication
   5834..5897    +  misc_feature   MCS (fragment): pBluescript multiple cloning site
   5935..7134    -  CDS            TcR: tetracycline efflux protein; tetA; confers resistance to tetracycline
   7240..99      +  CDS            TetR (fragment) (across the origin): tetracycline resistance regulatory protein; tetR
>Addgene plasmid #118540 | pMRE-Tn5-160 | addgene full sequence | sequence record 227232 | Addgene Partial NGS Result
GTCCGGACGCAGCGTTCGAGCAGGGACTCGCGGTGATTGTCGATGGATTGGCGAAAAGGAGGCTCGTTGT
CAGGAACGTTGAAGGACCGAGAAAGGGTGCTAAGAAACCATTATTATCATGAAGCTCGCACGCTGCCGCA
AGCACTCAGGGCGCAAGGGCTGCTAAAGGAAGCGGAACACGTAGAAAGCCAGTCCGCAGAAACGGTGCTG
ACCCCGGATGAATGTCAGCTACTGGGCTATCTGGACAAGGGAAAACGCAAGCGCAAAGAGAAAGCAGGTA
GCTTGCAGTGGGCTTACATGGCGATAGCTAGACTGGGCGGTTTTATGGACAGCAAGCGAACCGGAATTGC
CAGCTGGGGCGCCCTCTGGTAAGGTTGGGAAGCCCTGCAAAGTAAACTGGATGGCTTTCTTGCCGCCAAG
GATCTGATGGCGCAGGGGATCAAGATCTGATCAAGAGACAGGATACTAGTGGAGGAAGAAAAAATGGTGT
CTAAGGGCGAAGAGCTGATTAAGGAGAACATGCACATGAAGCTGTACATGGAGGGCACCGTGGACAACCA
TCACTTCAAGTGCACATCCGAGGGCGAAGGCAAGCCCTACGAGGGCACCCAGACCATGAGAATCAAGGTG
GTCGAGGGCGGCCCTCTCCCCTTCGCCTTCGACATCCTGGCTACTAGCTTCCTCTACGGCAGCAAGACCT
TCATCAACCACACCCAGGGCATCCCCGACTTCTTCAAGCAGTCCTTCCCTGAGGGCTTCACATGGGAGAG
AGTCACCACATACGAAGACGGGGGCGTGCTGACCGCTACCCAGGACACCAGCCTCCAGGACGGCTGCCTC
ATCTACAACGTCAAGATCAGAGGGGTGAACTTCACATCCAACGGCCCTGTGATGCAGAAGAAAACACTCG
GCTGGGAGGCCTTCACCGAGACGCTGTACCCCGCTGACGGCGGCCTGGAAGGCAGAAACGACATGGCCCT
GAAGCTCGTGGGCGGGAGCCATCTGATCGCAAACGCCAAGACCACATATAGATCCAAGAAACCCGCTAAG
AACCTCAAGATGCCTGGCGTCTACTATGTGGACTACAGACTGGAAAGAATCAAGGAGGCCAACAACGAGA
CCTACGTCGAGCAGCACGAGGTGGCAGTGGCCAGATACTGCGACCTCCCTAGCAAACTGGGGCACAAGCT
TAATTAATTAGCTGAGCTTGGACTCCTGTTGATAGATCCAGTAATGACCTCAGAACTCCATCTGGATTTG
TTCAGAACGCTCGGTTGCCGCCGGGCGTTTTTTATTGGTGAGAATCCAAGCTAGCTTGGCGAGATTTTCA
GGAGCTAAGGAAGCTAAAATGGAGAAAAAAATCACTGGATATACCACCGTTGATATATCCCAATGGCATC
GTAAAGAACATTTTGAGGCATTTCAGTCAGTTGCTCAATGTACCTATAACCAGACCGTTCAGCTGGATAT
TACGGCCTTTTTAAAGACCGTAAAGAAAAATAAGCACAAGTTTTATCCGGCCTTTATTCACATTCTTGCC
CGCCTGATGAATGCTCATCCGGAATTTCGTATGGCAATGAAAGACGGTGAGCTGGTGATATGGGATAGTG
TTCACCCTTGTTACACCGTTTTCCATGAGCAAACTGAAACGTTTTCATCGCTCTGGAGTGAATACCACGA
CGATTTCCGGCAGTTTCTACACATATATTCGCAAGATGTGGCGTGTTACGGTGAAAACCTGGCCTATTTC
CCTAAAGGGTTTATTGAGAATATGTTTTTCGTCTCAGCCAATCCCTGGGTGAGTTTCACCAGTTTTGATT
TAAACGTGGCCAATATGGACAACTTCTTCGCCCCCGTTTTCACCATGGGCAAATATTATACGCAAGGCGA
CAAGGTGCTGATGCCGCTGGCGATTCAGGTTCATCATGCCGTTTGTGATGGCTTCCATGTCGGCAGAATG
CTTAATGAATTACAACAGTACTGCGATGAGTGGCAGGGCGGGGCGTAATTTTTTTAAGGCAGTTATTGGT
GCCCTTAAACGCCTGGGGTAATGACTCTCTAGCTTGAGGCATCAAATAAAACGAAAGGCTCAGTCGAAAG
ACTGGGCCTTTCGTTTTATCTGTTGTTTGTCGGTGAACGCTCTCCTGAGTAGGACAAATCCGCCGCTAGG
AGCTTGCGGCCGCCAGGATATCGACCCAAGTACCGCCACCTAACAATTCGTTCAAGCCGAGATCGGCTTC
CCGGCCGACGCGTCAATTCGAGCGCGTCAATTCGAGGGCCGCGGCCTAGGCGGCCAGATCTGATCAAGAG
ACAGTCTAGCTAGAATTAATTCGAGTCGACCGATCCCGTACACAAGTAGCGTCCTGAACGGAACCTTTCC
CGTTTTCCAGGATCTGATCTTCCATGTGACCTCCTAACATGGTAACGTTCATGATAACTTCTGCTCTTCA
TCGTGCGGCCGACTGGGCTAAATCTGTGTTCTCTTCGGCGGCGCTGGGTGATCCTCGCCGTACTGCCCGC
TTGGTTAACGTCGCCGCCCAATTGGCAAAATATTCTGGTAAATCAATAACCATCTCATCAGAGGGTAGTG
AAGCCATGCAGGAAGGCGCTTACCGATTTATCCGCAATCCCAACGTTTCTGCCGAGGCGATCAGAAAGGC
TGGCGCCATGCAAACAGTCAAGTTGGCTCAGGAGTTTCCCGAACTGCTGGCCATTGAGGACACCACCTCT
TTGAGTTATCGCCACCAGGTCGCCGAAGAGCTTGGCAAGCTGGGCTCTATTCAGGATAAATCCCGCGGAT
GGTGGGTTCACTCCGTTCTCTTGCTCGAGGCCACCACATTCCGCACCGTAGGATTACTGCATCAGGAGTG
GTGGATGCGCCCGGATGACCCTGCCGATGCGGATGAAAAGGAGAGTGGCAAATGGCTGGCAGCCGCCGCA
ACTAGCCGGTTACGCATGGGCAGCATGATGAGCAACGTGATTGCGGTCTGTGACCGCGAAGCCGATATTC
ATGCTTATCTGCAGGACAAACTGGCGCATAACGAGCGCTTCGTGGTGCGCTCCAAGCACCCACGCAAGGA
CGTAGAGTCTGGGTTGTATCTGTACGACCATCTGAAGAACCAACCGGAGTTGGGTGGCTATCAGATCAGC
ATTCCGCAAAAGGGCGTGGTGGATAAACGCGGTAAACGTAAAAATCGACCAGCCCGCAAGGCGAGCTTGA
GCCTGCGCAGTGGGCGCATCACGCTAAAACAGGGGAATATCACGCTCAACGCGGTGCTGGCCGAGGAGAT
TAACCCGCCCAAGGGTGAGACCCCGTTGAAATGGTTGTTGCTGACCAGCGAACCGGTCGAGTCGCTAGCC
CAAGCCTTGCGCGTCATCGACATTTATACCCATCGCTGGCGGATCGAGGAGTTCCATAAGGCATGGAAAA
CCGGAGCAGGAGCCGAGAGGCAACGCATGGAGGAGCCGGATAATCTGGAGCGGATGGTCTCGATCCTCTC
GTTTGTTGCGGTCAGGCTGTTACAGCTCAGAGAAAGCTTCACGCTGCCGCAAGCACTCAGGGCGCAAGGG
CTGCTAAAGGAAGCGGAACACGTAGAAAGCCAGTCCGCAGAAACGGTGCTGACCCCGGATGAATGTCAGC
TACTGGGCTATCTGGACAAGGGAAAACGCAAGCGCAAAGAGAAAGCAGGTAGCTTGCAGTGGGCTTACAT
GGCGATAGCTAGACTGGGCGGTTTTATGGACAGCAAGCGAACCGGAATTGCCAGCTGGGGCGCCCTCTGG
GAAGGTTGGGAAGCCCTGCAAAGTAAACTGGATGGCTTTCTTGCCGCCAAGGATCTGATGGCGCAGGGGA
TCAAGATCTGATCGGTCGATCGAATTAATTCCCAATTCTTGAAGACGAAAGGGCCTCGTGATACGCCTAT
TTTTATAGGTTAATGTCATGATAATAATGGTTTCTTAGACGTCAGGTGGCACTTTTCGGGGAAATGTGCG
CGGAACCCCTATTTGTTTATTTTTCTAAATACATTCAAATATGTATCCGCTCATGAGACAATAACCCTGA
TAAATGCTTCAATAATATTGAAAAAGGAAGAGTATGAGTATTCAACATTTCCGTGTCGCCCTTATTCCCT
TTTTTGCGGCATTTTGCCTTCCTGTTTTTGCTCACCCAGAAACGCTGGTGAAAGTAAAAGATGCTGAAGA
TCAGTTGGGTGCACGAGTGGGTTACATCGAACTGGATCTCAACAGCGGTAAGATCCTTGAGAGTTTTCGC
CCCGAAGAACGTTTTCCAATGATGAGCACTTTTAAAGTTCTGCTATGTGGCGCGGTATTATCCCGTATTG
ACGCCGGGCAAGAGCAACTCGGTCGCCGCATACACTATTCTCAGAATGACTTGGTTGAGTACTCACCAGT
CACAGAAAAGCATCTTACGGATGGCATGACAGTAAGAGAATTATGCAGTGCTGCCATAACCATGAGTGAT
AACACTGCGGCCAACTTACTTCTGACAACGATCGGAGGACCGAAGGAGCTAACCGCTTTTTTGCACAACA
TGGGGGATCATGTAACTCGCCTTGATCGTTGGGAACCGGAGCTGAATGAAGCCATACCAAACGACGAGCG
TGACACCACGATGCCTGTAGCAATGGCAACAACGTTGCGCAAACTATTAACTGGCGAACTACTTACTCTA
GCTTCCCGGCAACAATTAATAGACTGGATGGAGGCGGATAAAGTTGCAGGACCACTTCTGCGCTCGGCCC
TTCCGGCTGGCTGGTTTATTGCTGATAAATCTGGAGCCGGTGAGCGTGGGTCTCGCGGTATCATTGCAGC
ACTGGGGCCAGATGGTAAGCCCTCCCGTATCGTAGTTATCTACACGACGGGGAGTCAGGCAACTATGGAT
GAACGAAATAGACAGATCGCTGAGATAGGTGCCTCACTGATTAAGCATTGGTAACTGTCAGACCAAGTTT
ACTCATATATACTTTAGATTGATTTAAAACTTCATTTTTAATTTAAAAGGATCTAGGTGAAGATCCGGGG
AATTGGGGATCAATTCCGTTTTCCGCTGCATAACCCTGCTTCGGGGTCATTATAGCGATTTTTTCGGTAT
ATCCATCCTTTTTCGCACGATATACAGGATTTTGCCAAAGGGTTCGTGTAGACTTTCCTTGGTGTATCCA
ACGGCGTCAGCCGGGCAGGATAGGTGAAGTAGGCCCACCCGCGAGCGGGTGTTCCTTCTTCACTGTCCCT
TATTCGCACCTGGCGGTGCTCAACGGGAATCCTGCTCTGCGAGGCTGGCCGGCTACCGCCGGCGTAACAG
ATGAGGGCAAGCGGATGGCTGATGAAACCAAGCCAACCAGGAAGGGCAGCCCACCTATCACGGAATTGAT
CCGGCCACGATGCGTCCGGCGTAGAGGATCTGAAGATCAGCAGTTCAACCTGTTGATAGTACGTACTAAG
CTCTCATGTTTCACGTACTAAGCTCTCATGTTTAACGTACTAAGCTCTCATGTTTAACGAACTAAACCCT
CATGGCTAACGTACTAAGCTCTCATGTTTCACGTACTAAGCTCTCATGTTTGAACAATAAAATTAATATA
AATCAGCAACTTAAATAGCCTCTAAGGTTTTAAGTTTTATAAGAAAAAAAAGAATATATAAGGCTTTTAA
AGCTTTTAAGGTTTAACGGTTGTGGACAACAAGCCAGGGATGTAACGCACTGAGAAGCCCTTAGAGCCTC
TCAAAGCAATTTTGAGTGACACAGGAACACTTAACGGCTGACATGGGAATTAATTCTGACTCTTATACAC
AAGTGCGGCCCTCGAATTGACGCGCTCCACCGCGGTGGCGGCCGCTCTAGAACTAGTGGATCCCCCGGGC
TGCAGGAATTCGATATCCATAAACTGCCAGGAATTGGGGATCGGATTCGAGCTCTCAGCGATCGGCTCGT
TGCCCTGCGCCGCTCCAAAGCCCGCGACGCAGCGCCGGCAGGCAGAGCAAGTAGAGGGCAGCGCCTGCAA
TCCATGCCCACCCGTTCCACGTTGTTATAGAAGCCGCATAGATCGCCGTGAAGAGGAGGGGTCCGACGAT
CGAGGTCAGGCTGGTGAGCGCCGCCAGTGAGCCTTGCAGCTGCCCCTGACGTTCCTCATCCACCTGCCTG
GACAACATTGCTTGCAGCGCCGGCATTCCGATGCCACCCGAAGCAAGCAGGACCATGATCGGGAACGCCA
TCCATCCCCGTGTCGCGAAGGCAAGCAGGATGTAGCCTGTGCCGTCGGCAATCATTCCGAGCATGAGTGC
CCGCCTTTCGCCGAGCCGGGCGGCTACAGGGCCGGTGATCATTGCCTGGGCGAGTGAATGCAGAATGCCA
AATGCGGCAAGCGAAATGCCGATCGTGGTCGCGTCCCAGTGAAAGCGATCCTCGCCGAAAATGACCCAAA
GCGCGGCCGGCACCTGTCCGACAAGTTGCATGATGAAGAAGACCGCCATCAGGGCGGCGACGACGGTCAT
GCCCCGGGCCCACCGGAACGAAGCGAGCGGGTTGAGAGCCTCCCGGCGTAACGGCCGGCGTTCGCCTTTG
TGCGACTCCGGCAAAAGGAAACAGCCCGTCAGGAAATTGAGGCCGTTCAAGGCTGCCGCGGCGAAGAACG
GAGCGTGGGGGGAGAAACCGCCCATCAGCCCACCGAGCACAGGTCCCGCGACCATCCCGAACCCGAAACA
GGCGCTCATGAAGCCGAAGTGCCGCGCGCGCTCATCGCCATCAGTGATATCGGCAATATAAGCGCCGGCT
ACCGCCCCAGTCGCCCCGGTGATGCCGGCCACGATCCGCCCGATATAGAGAACCCAAAGGAAAGGCGCTG
TCGCCATGATGGCGTAGTCGACAGTGGCGCCGGCCAGCGAGACGAGCAAGATTGGCCGCCGCCCGAAACG
ATCCGACAGCGCGCCCAGCACAGGTGCGCAGGCAAATTGCACCAACGCATACAGCGCCAGCAGAATGCCA
TAGTGGGCGGTGACGTCGTTCGAGTGAACCAGATCGCGCAGGAGGCCCGGCAGCACCGGCATAATCAGGC
CGATGCCGACAGCGTCGAGCGCGACAGTGCTCAGAATTACGATCAGGGGTATGTTGGGTTTCACGTCTGG
CCTCCGGACCAGCCTCCGCTGGTCCGATTGAACGCGCGGATTCTTTATCACTGATAAGTTGGTGGACATA
TTATGTTTATCAGTGATAAAGTKTCAAGCATGACAAAGTTGCAGCCGAATACAGTGATCCGTGCCGCCCT
GGACCTGTTGAACGAGGTCGGCGTAGACGGTCTGACGACACGCAAACTGGCGGAACGGTTGGGGGTTCAG
CAGCCGGCGCTTTACTGGCACTTCAGGAACAAGCGGGCGCTGCTCGACGCACTGGCCGAAGCCATGCTGG
CGGAGAATCATACGCATTCGGTGCCGAGAGCCGACGACGACTGGCGCTCATTTCTGATCGGGAATGCCCG
CAGCTTCAGGCAGGCGCTGCTCGCCTACCGCGATGGCGCGCGCATCCATGCCGGCACGCGACCGGGCGCA
CCGCAGATGGAAACGGCCGACGCGCAGCTTCGCTTCCTCTGCGAGGCGGGTTTTTCGGCCGGGGACGCCG
TCAATGCGCTGATGACAATCAGCTACTTCACTGTTGGGGCCGTGCTTGAGGAGCAGGCCGGCGACAGCGA
TGCCGGCGAGCGCGGCGGCACCGTTGAACAGGCTCCGCTCTCGCCGCTGTTGCGGGCCGCGATAGACGCC
TTCGACGAAGCCG
